LOCUS       Exported 11801 bp ds-DNA circular SYN 12-MAY-2021
DEFINITION  rfp ""test"" strain.
ACCESSION   .
VERSION     .
KEYWORDS    pJMP1185
SOURCE      synthetic DNA construct
  ORGANISM  synthetic DNA construct
REFERENCE   1 (bases 1 to 11801)
  AUTHORS   Peters JM, Koo BM, Patino R, Heussler GE, Hearne CC, Qu J, Inclan
            YF, Hawkins JS, Lu CHS, Silvis MR, Harden MM, Osadnik H, Peters JE,
            Engel JN, Dutton RJ, Grossman AD, Gross CA, Rosenberg OS
  TITLE     Enabling genetic analysis of diverse bacteria with Mobile-CRISPRi.
  JOURNAL   Nat Microbiol. 2019 Jan 7. pii: 10.1038/s41564-018-0327-z. doi:
            10.1038/s41564-018-0327-z.
  PUBMED    30617347
REFERENCE   2 (bases 1 to 11801)
  AUTHORS   .
  TITLE     Direct Submission
  JOURNAL   Exported May 12, 2021 from SnapGene Server 1.1.58
            http://www.snapgene.com
FEATURES             Location/Qualifiers
     source          1..11801
                     /organism="synthetic DNA construct"
                     /mol_type="other DNA"
     oriT            8..116
                     /note="incP origin of transfer"
     rep_origin      385..773
                     /label=R6K gamma ori
                     /note="gamma replication origin from E. coli plasmid R6K;
                     requires the R6K initiator protein pi for replication"
     CDS             complement(1074..1934)
                     /codon_start=1
                     /gene="bla"
                     /product="beta-lactamase"
                     /label=AmpR
                     /note="confers resistance to ampicillin, carbenicillin, and
                     related antibiotics"
                     /translation="MSIQHFRVALIPFFAAFCLPVFAHPETLVKVKDAEDQLGARVGYI
                     ELDLNSGKILESFRPEERFPMMSTFKVLLCGAVLSRIDAGQEQLGRRIHYSQNDLVEYS
                     PVTEKHLTDGMTVRELCSAAITMSDNTAANLLLTTIGGPKELTAFLHNMGDHVTRLDRW
                     EPELNEAIPNDERDTTMPVAMATTLRKLLTGELLTLASRQQLIDWMEADKVAGPLLRSA
                     LPAGWFIADKSGAGERGSRGIIAALGPDGKPSRIVVIYTTGSQATMDERNRQIAEIGAS
                     LIKHW"
     primer_bind     1697..1716
                     /label=Amp-R
                     /note="Ampicillin resistance gene, reverse primer"
     promoter        complement(1935..2039)
                     /gene="bla"
                     /label=AmpR promoter
     primer_bind     2107..2125
                     /label=pBRforEco
                     /note="pBR322 vectors, upsteam of EcoRI site, forward
                     primer"
     primer_bind     complement(2163..2185)
                     /label=pGEX 3'
                     /note="pGEX vectors, reverse primer"
     primer_bind     2285..2304
                     /label=pRS-marker
                     /note="pRS vectors, use to sequence yeast selectable
                     marker"
     primer_bind     2718..2734
                     /label=pBluescriptKS
                     /note="For pBluescript vector"
     primer_bind     2719..2735
                     /label=KS primer
                     /note="common sequencing primer, one of multiple similar
                     variants"
     terminator      2763..2857
                     /label=lambda t0 terminator
                     /note="transcription terminator from phage lambda"
     terminator      2960..3046
                     /gene="Escherichia coli rrnB"
                     /label=rrnB T1 terminator
                     /note="transcription terminator T1 from the E. coli rrnB
                     gene"
     protein_bind    3097..3144
                     /label=FRT
                     /bound_moiety="FLP recombinase from the Saccharomyces
                     cerevisiae 2u plasmid"
                     /note="FLP-mediated recombination occurs in the 8-bp core
                     sequence TCTAGAAA (Turan and Bode, 2011)."
     CDS             complement(3196..3990)
                     /codon_start=1
                     /gene="aph(3')-II (or nptII)"
                     /product="aminoglycoside phosphotransferase from Tn5"
                     /label=NeoR/KanR
                     /note="confers resistance to neomycin, kanamycin, and G418
                     (Geneticin(R))"
                     /translation="MIEQDGLHAGSPAAWVERLFGYDWAQQTIGCSDAAVFRLSAQGRP
                     VLFVKTDLSGALNELQDEAARLSWLATTGVPCAAVLDVVTEAGRDWLLLGEVPGQDLLS
                     SHLAPAEKVSIMADAMRRLHTLDPATCPFDHQAKHRIERARTRMEAGLVDQDDLDEEHQ
                     GLAPAELFARLKARMPDGEDLVVTHGDACLPNIMVENGRFSGFIDCGRLGVADRYQDIA
                     LATRDIAEELGGEWADRFLVLYGIAAPDSQRIAFYRLLDEFF"
     primer_bind     complement(3307..3326)
                     /label=Neo-F
                     /note="Neomycin resistance gene, forward primer"
     primer_bind     3917..3936
                     /label=Neo-R
                     /note="Neomycin resistance gene, reverse primer"
     promoter        complement(4101..4129)
                     /gene="intI1 (promoter lies within the coding sequence)"
                     /label=Pc promoter
                     /note="class 1 integron promoter"
     protein_bind    4207..4254
                     /label=FRT
                     /bound_moiety="FLP recombinase from the Saccharomyces
                     cerevisiae 2u plasmid"
                     /note="FLP-mediated recombination occurs in the 8-bp core
                     sequence TCTAGAAA (Turan and Bode, 2011)."
     CDS             complement(4392..5069)
                     /codon_start=1
                     /product="monomeric derivative of DsRed (Campbell et al.,
                     2002)"
                     /label=mRFP1
                     /translation="MASSEDVIKEFMRFKVRMEGSVNGHEFEIEGEGEGRPYEGTQTAK
                     LKVTKGGPLPFAWDILSPQFQYGSKAYVKHPADIPDYLKLSFPEGFKWERVMNFEDGGV
                     VTVTQDSSLQDGEFIYKVKLRGTNFPSDGPVMQKKTMGWEASTERMYPEDGALKGEIKM
                     RLKLKDGGHYDAEVKTTYMAKKPVQLPGAYKTDIKLDITSHNEDYTIVEQYERAEGRHS
                     TGA"
     RBS             5076..5087
                     /note="strong bacterial ribosome binding site (Elowitz and
                     Leibler, 2000)"
     CDS             complement(5536..6618)
                     /codon_start=1
                     /gene="lacI"
                     /product="lac repressor"
                     /label=lacI
                     /note="The lac repressor binds to the lac operator to
                     inhibit transcription in E. coli. This inhibition can be
                     relieved by adding lactose or
                     isopropyl-beta-D-thiogalactopyranoside (IPTG)."
                     /translation="MKPVTLYDVAEYAGVSYQTVSRVVNQASHVSAKTREKVEAAMAEL
                     NYIPNRVAQQLAGKQSLLIGVATSSLALHAPSQIVAAIKSRADQLGASVVVSMVERSGV
                     EACKAAVHNLLAQRVSGLIINYPLDDQDAIAVEAACTNVPALFLDVSDQTPINSIIFSH
                     EDGTRLGVEHLVALGHQQIALLAGPLSSVSARLRLAGWHKYLTRNQIQPIAEREGDWSA
                     MSGFQQTMQMLNEGIVPTAMLVANDQMALGAMRAITESGLRVGADISVVGYDDTEDSSC
                     YIPPLTTIKQDFRLLGQTSVDRLLQLSQGQAVKGNQLLPVSLVKRKTTLAPNTQTASPR
                     ALADSLMQLARQVSRLESGQ"
     primer_bind     6580..6599
                     /label=LacI-R
                     /note="LacI, reverse primer"
     promoter        complement(6619..6696)
                     /gene="lacI (mutant)"
                     /label=lacIq promoter
                     /note="In the lacIq allele, a single base change in the
                     promoter boosts expression of the lacI gene about 10-fold."
     protein_bind    7048..7062
                     /label=lac operator
                     /bound_moiety="lac repressor encoded by lacI"
                     /note="The lac repressor binds to the lac operator to
                     inhibit transcription in E. coli. This inhibition can be
                     relieved by adding lactose or
                     isopropyl-beta-D-thiogalactopyranoside (IPTG)."
     protein_bind    7069..7085
                     /label=lac operator
                     /bound_moiety="lac repressor encoded by lacI"
                     /note="The lac repressor binds to the lac operator to
                     inhibit transcription in E. coli. This inhibition can be
                     relieved by adding lactose or
                     isopropyl-beta-D-thiogalactopyranoside (IPTG)."
     CDS             7127..11230
                     /codon_start=1
                     /product="catalytically dead mutant of the Cas9
                     endonuclease from the Streptococcus pyogenes Type II
                     CRISPR/Cas system"
                     /label=dCas9
                     /note="RNA-guided DNA-binding protein that lacks
                     endonuclease activity due to the D10A mutation in the RuvC
                     catalytic domain and the H840A mutation in the HNH
                     catalytic domain"
                     /translation="MDKKYSIGLAIGTNSVGWAVITDEYKVPSKKFKVLGNTDRHSIKK
                     NLIGALLFDSGETAEATRLKRTARRRYTRRKNRICYLQEIFSNEMAKVDDSFFHRLEES
                     FLVEEDKKHERHPIFGNIVDEVAYHEKYPTIYHLRKKLVDSTDKADLRLIYLALAHMIK
                     FRGHFLIEGDLNPDNSDVDKLFIQLVQTYNQLFEENPINASGVDAKAILSARLSKSRRL
                     ENLIAQLPGEKKNGLFGNLIALSLGLTPNFKSNFDLAEDAKLQLSKDTYDDDLDNLLAQ
                     IGDQYADLFLAAKNLSDAILLSDILRVNTEITKAPLSASMIKRYDEHHQDLTLLKALVR
                     QQLPEKYKEIFFDQSKNGYAGYIDGGASQEEFYKFIKPILEKMDGTEELLVKLNREDLL
                     RKQRTFDNGSIPHQIHLGELHAILRRQEDFYPFLKDNREKIEKILTFRIPYYVGPLARG
                     NSRFAWMTRKSEETITPWNFEEVVDKGASAQSFIERMTNFDKNLPNEKVLPKHSLLYEY
                     FTVYNELTKVKYVTEGMRKPAFLSGEQKKAIVDLLFKTNRKVTVKQLKEDYFKKIECFD
                     SVEISGVEDRFNASLGTYHDLLKIIKDKDFLDNEENEDILEDIVLTLTLFEDREMIEER
                     LKTYAHLFDDKVMKQLKRRRYTGWGRLSRKLINGIRDKQSGKTILDFLKSDGFANRNFM
                     QLIHDDSLTFKEDIQKAQVSGQGDSLHEHIANLAGSPAIKKGILQTVKVVDELVKVMGR
                     HKPENIVIEMARENQTTQKGQKNSRERMKRIEEGIKELGSQILKEHPVENTQLQNEKLY
                     LYYLQNGRDMYVDQELDINRLSDYDVDAIVPQSFLKDDSIDNKVLTRSDKNRGKSDNVP
                     SEEVVKKMKNYWRQLLNAKLITQRKFDNLTKAERGGLSELDKAGFIKRQLVETRQITKH
                     VAQILDSRMNTKYDENDKLIREVKVITLKSKLVSDFRKDFQFYKVREINNYHHAHDAYL
                     NAVVGTALIKKYPKLESEFVYGDYKVYDVRKMIAKSEQEIGKATAKYFFYSNIMNFFKT
                     EITLANGEIRKRPLIETNGETGEIVWDKGRDFATVRKVLSMPQVNIVKKTEVQTGGFSK
                     ESILPKRNSDKLIARKKDWDPKKYGGFDSPTVAYSVLVVAKVEKGKSKKLKSVKELLGI
                     TIMERSSFEKNPIDFLEAKGYKEVKKDLIIKLPKYSLFELENGRKRMLASAGELQKGNE
                     LALPSKYVNFLYLASHYEKLKGSPEDNEQKQLFVEQHKHYLDEIIEQISEFSKRVILAD
                     ANLDKVLSAYNKHRDKPIREQAENIIHLFTLTNLGAPAAFKYFDTTIDRKRYTSTKEVL
                     DATLIHQSITGLYETRIDLSQLGGD"
     CDS             11240..11329
                     /codon_start=1
                     /product="3 tandem Myc epitope tags"
                     /label=3xMyc
                     /translation="EQKLISEEDLEQKLISEEDLEQKLISEEDL"
     mobile_element  11485..11650
                     /mobile_element_type="transposon:Tn7"
                     /note="mini-Tn7 element (left end of the Tn7 transposon)"
ORIGIN
        1 agcttatcgg ccagcctcgc agagcaggat tcccgttgag caccgccagg tgcgaataag
       61 ggacagtgaa gaaggaacac ccgctcgcgg gtgggcctac ttcacctatc ctgcccggct
      121 gacgccgttg gatacaccaa ggaaagtcta cacgaaccct ttggcaaaat cctgtatatc
      181 gtgcgaaaaa ggatggatat accgaaaaaa tcgctataat gaccccgaag cagggttatg
      241 cagcggaaag tataccttaa ggaatcccct gataacgcag gaaagaacat gtgagcaaaa
      301 ggccagcaaa aggccaggaa ccgtaaaaag gccgcactcc ctgcctctgt catcacgata
      361 ctgtgatgcc atggctaatt cccatgtcag ccgttaagtg ttcctgtgtc actcaaaatt
      421 gctttgagag gctctaaggg cttctcagtg cgttacatcc ctggcttgtt gtccacaacc
      481 gttaaacctt aaaagcttta aaagccttat atattctttt ttttcttata aaacttaaaa
      541 ccttagaggc tatttaagtt gctgatttat attaatttta ttgttcaaac atgagagctt
      601 agtacgtgaa acatgagagc ttagtacgtt agccatgaga gcttagtacg ttagccatga
      661 gggtttagtt cgttaaacat gagagcttag tacgttaaac atgagagctt agtacgtgaa
      721 acatgagagc ttagtacgta ctatcaacag gttgaactgc tgatcttcag atcctctacg
      781 ccggacgcat cgtggccgga tcttgcggcc gcaaaaatta aaaatgaagt tttaaatcaa
      841 tctaaagtat atatgagtaa acttggtctg acagttacca atgcttaatc agtgaggcac
      901 caataactgc ctttgatctt ttctacgggg tctgacgctc agtggaacga aaactcacgt
      961 taagggattt tggtcatgag attatcaaaa aggatcttca cctagatcct tttaaattaa
     1021 aaatgaagtt ttaaatcaat ctaaagtata tatgagtaaa cttggtctga cagttaccaa
     1081 tgcttaatca gtgaggcacc tatctcagcg atctgtctat ttcgttcatc catagttgcc
     1141 tgactccccg tcgtgtagat aactacgata cgggagggct taccatctgg ccccagtgct
     1201 gcaatgatac cgcgggaccc acgctcaccg gctccagatt tatcagcaat aaaccagcca
     1261 gccggaaggg ccgagcgcag aagtggtcct gcaactttat ccgcctccat ccagtctatt
     1321 aattgttgcc gggaagctag agtaagtagt tcgccagtta atagtttgcg caacgttgtt
     1381 gccattgcta caggcatcgt ggtgtcacgc tcgtcgtttg gtatggcttc attcagctcc
     1441 ggttcccaac gatcaaggcg agttacatga tcccccatgt tgtgcaaaaa agcggttagc
     1501 tccttcggtc ctccgatcgt tgtcagaagt aagttggccg cagtgttatc actcatggtt
     1561 atggcagcac tgcataattc tcttactgtc atgccatccg taagatgctt ttctgtgact
     1621 ggtgagtact caaccaagtc attctgagaa tagtgtatgc ggcgaccgag ttgctcttgc
     1681 ccggcgtcaa tacgggataa taccgcgcca catagcagaa ctttaaaagt gctcatcatt
     1741 ggaaaacgtt cttcggggcg aaaactctca aggatcttac cgctgttgag atccagttcg
     1801 atgtaaccca ctcgtgcacc caactgatct tcagcatctt ttactttcac cagcgtttct
     1861 gggtgagcaa aaacaggaag gcaaaatgcc gcaaaaaagg gaataagggc gacacggaaa
     1921 tgttgaatac tcatactctt cctttttcaa tattattgaa gcatttatca gggttattgt
     1981 ctcatgagcg gatacatatt tgaatgtatt tagaaaaata aacaaatagg ggttccgcgc
     2041 acatttcccc gaaaagtgcc acctgacgtc taagaaacca ttattatcat gacattaacc
     2101 tataaaaata ggcgtatcac gaggcccttt cgtctcgcgc gtttcggtga cgacggtgaa
     2161 aacctctgac acatgcagct cccggagacg gtcacagctt gtctgtaagc ggatgccggg
     2221 agcagacaag cccgtcaggg cgcgtcagcg ggtgttggcg ggtgtcgggg ctggcttaac
     2281 tatgcggcat cagagcagat tgtactgaga gtgcaccata tgcggtgtga aataccgcac
     2341 agatgcgtaa ggagaaaata ccgcatcagg cgccattcgc cattcaggct gcgcaactgt
     2401 tgggaagggc gatcggtgcg ggcctcttcg ctattacgcc agctagagga ccagccgcgt
     2461 aacctggcaa aatcggttac ggttgagtaa taaatggatg ccctgcgtaa gcaggtgtgg
     2521 gcggacaata aagtcttaaa ctgaacaaaa tagatctaaa ctatgacaat aaagtcttaa
     2581 actagacaga atagttgtaa actgaaatca gtccagttat gctgtgaaaa agcatactgg
     2641 acttttgtta tggctaaagc aaactcttca ttttctgaag tgcaaattgc ccgtcgtatt
     2701 aaagaggggc gtggggttcg aggtcgacgg tatcgataag ctagcttaat tagctgagct
     2761 tggactcctg ttgatagatc cagtaatgac ctcagaactc catctggatt tgttcagaac
     2821 gctcggttgc cgccgggcgt tttttattgg tgagaatcca agctagactg cgatgagtgg
     2881 cagggcgggg cgtaattttt ttaaggcagt tattggtgcc cttaaacgcc tggggtaatg
     2941 actctctagc ttgaggcatc aaataaaacg aaaggctcag tcgaaagact gggcctttcg
     3001 ttttatctgt tgtttgtcgg tgaacgctct cctgagtagg acaaatccgc cgctaggagc
     3061 ttgcggcccg gacgatgagc tcgaattggg gatcttgaag tacctattcc gaagttccta
     3121 ttctctagaa agtataggaa cttcagagcg cttttgaagc tgatgctcga gtcatttcga
     3181 accccagagt cccgctcaga agaactcgtc aagaaggcga tagaaggcga tgcgctgcga
     3241 atcgggagcg gcgataccgt aaagcacgag gaagcggtca gcccattcgc cgccaagctc
     3301 ttcagcaata tcacgggtag ccaacgctat gtcctgatag cggtccgcca cacccagccg
     3361 gccacagtcg atgaatccag aaaagcggcc attttccacc atgatattcg gcaagcaggc
     3421 atcgccatgg gtcacgacga gatcctcgcc gtcgggcatg cgcgccttga gcctggcgaa
     3481 cagttcggct ggcgcgagcc cctgatgctc ttcgtccaga tcatcctgat cgacaagacc
     3541 ggcttccatc cgagtacgtg ctcgctcgat gcgatgtttc gcttggtggt cgaatgggca
     3601 ggtagccgga tcaagcgtat gcagccgccg cattgcatca gccatgatgg atactttctc
     3661 ggcaggagca aggtgagatg acaggagatc ctgccccggc acttcgccca atagcagcca
     3721 gtcccttccc gcttcagtga caacgtcgag cacagctgcg caaggaacgc ccgtcgtggc
     3781 cagccacgat agccgcgctg cctcgtcctg cagttcattc agggcaccgg acaggtcggt
     3841 cttgacaaaa agaaccgggc gcccctgcgc tgacagccgg aacacggcgg catcagagca
     3901 gccgattgtc tgttgtgccc agtcatagcc gaatagcctc tccacccaag cggccggaga
     3961 acctgcgtgc aatccatctt gttcaatcat gcgaaacgat cctcatcctg tctcttgatc
     4021 agatcttgat cccctgcgcc atcagatcct tggcggcaag aaagccatcc agttttgagc
     4081 gcatacgcta cttgcattac agtttacgaa ccgaacaggc ttatgtcaac tgggttcgtg
     4141 ccttcatccg tttccacggt ctcgagagtt caacagacag ccttcgttct tatggccgtt
     4201 caggaggaag ttcctattcc gaagttccta ttctctagaa agtataggaa cttcttgaga
     4261 agagaaaaga aaaccgccga tcctgtccac cgcattactg caaggtagtg gacaagaccg
     4321 gcggtcttaa gttttttggc tgaaacgaat gacgaaaagg ctgtctgagc aaatccagga
     4381 ggtcgttttt attaagcacc ggtggagtga cgaccttcag cacgttcgta ctgttcaacg
     4441 atggtgtagt cttcgttgtg ggaggtgatg tccagtttga tgtcggtttt gtaagcaccc
     4501 ggcagctgaa ccggtttttt agccatgtag gtggttttaa cttcagcgtc gtagtgacca
     4561 ccgtctttca gtttcagacg cattttgatt tcacctttca gagcaccgtc ttccgggtac
     4621 atacgttcgg tggaagcttc ccaacccatg gtttttttct gcataaccgg accgtcggac
     4681 gggaagttgg taccacgcag tttaactttg tagatgaact caccgtcttg cagggaggag
     4741 tcctgggtaa cggtaacaac accaccgtct tcgaagttca taacacgttc ccatttgaaa
     4801 ccttccggga aggacagttt caggtagtcc gggatgtcag ccgggtgttt aacgtaagct
     4861 ttggaaccgt actggaactg cggggacagg atgtcccaag cgaacggcag cggaccacct
     4921 ttggtaactt tcagtttagc ggtctgggta ccttcgtacg gacgaccttc accttcacct
     4981 tcgatttcga actcgtgacc gttaacggaa ccttccatac gaactttgaa acgcatgaac
     5041 tctttgataa cgtcttcgct actcgccatg gtacctttct cctctttaat taattcagat
     5101 ctattatacc taggactgag ctagctgtca aattcaccac cctgaattga ctctcaaacc
     5161 gtattagccc ggtattttgg aaatagcgga agcactgact tttgttatca ataaaaaagg
     5221 ccccccgtta gggaggcctt attgttcgtc tactcggaag agcgagagac aacagaacgg
     5281 tcagccacat gaattctttc agctcagtcg ataggtagta ggcaagagta gtcgcacctt
     5341 tggtcgaaaa aaaaagcccg cactgtcagg tgcgggcttt tttctgtgtt tccccaaaag
     5401 taaaaacccg ccgaagcggg tttttacgta aaacaggtga aactgaccag acgagaaggc
     5461 tttggaggtg ataatggggc tcaaggaccc tggggtgcct aatgagtgag ctaacttaca
     5521 ttaattgcgt tgcgctcact gcccgctttc cagtcgggaa acctgtcgtg ccagctgcat
     5581 taatgaatcg gccaacgcgc ggggagaggc ggtttgcgta ttgggcgcca gggtggtttt
     5641 tcttttcacc agtgagacgg gcaacagctg attgcccttc accgcctggc cctgagagag
     5701 ttgcagcaag cggtccacgc tggtttgccc cagcaggcga aaatcctgtt tgatggtggt
     5761 taacggcggg atataacatg agctgtcttc ggtatcgtcg tatcccacta ccgagatatc
     5821 cgcaccaacg cgcagcccgg actcggtaat ggcgcgcatt gcgcccagcg ccatctgatc
     5881 gttggcaacc agcatcgcag tgggaacgat gccctcattc agcatttgca tggtttgttg
     5941 aaaaccggac atggcactcc agtcgccttc ccgttccgct atcggctgaa tttgattgcg
     6001 agtgagatat ttatgccagc cagccagacg cagacgcgcc gagacagaac ttaatgggcc
     6061 cgctaacagc gcgatttgct ggtgacccaa tgcgaccaga tgctccacgc ccagtcgcgt
     6121 accgtcttca tgggagaaaa taatactgtt gatgggtgtc tggtcagaga catcaagaaa
     6181 taacgccgga acattagtgc aggcagcttc cacagcaatg gcatcctggt catccagcgg
     6241 atagttaatg atcagcccac tgacgcgttg cgcgagaaga ttgtgcaccg ccgctttaca
     6301 ggcttcgacg ccgcttcgtt ctaccatcga caccaccacg ctggcaccca gttgatcggc
     6361 gcgagattta atcgccgcga caatttgcga cggcgcgtgc agggccagac tggaggtggc
     6421 aacgccaatc agcaacgact gtttgcccgc cagttgttgt gccacgcggt tgggaatgta
     6481 attcagctcc gccatcgccg cttccacttt ttcccgcgtt ttcgcagaaa cgtggctggc
     6541 ctggttcacc acgcgggaaa cggtctgata agagacaccg gcatactctg cgacatcgta
     6601 taacgttact ggtttcacat tcaccaccct gaattgactc tcttccgggc gctatcatgc
     6661 cataccgcga aaggttttgc accattcgat ggtgtcaacg taaatgcatg ccgcttggga
     6721 ggcagatagg taggcatggc ccccattttc aatacaagca acgcatgaga aagcccccgg
     6781 aagatcacct tccgggggct tttttattgc gctccggcaa ttaaaaaagc ggctaaccac
     6841 gccgcttttt ttacgtctgc aggcgaattg atctggtttg acagcttatc accaagccag
     6901 ttacctcggt tcaaagagtt ggtagctcag agaaccttcg aaaaaccgcc ctgcaaggcg
     6961 gttttttcgt tttcagagca agagattacg cgcagaccaa aacgatctca agaagatcat
     7021 cttattaatc agataaaata ttataaatgt gagcggataa cattgacatt gtgagcggat
     7081 aacaagatac tgagcacatc agcaggtttc acacaggaaa actagtatgg ataagaaata
     7141 ctcaataggc ttagctatcg gcacaaatag cgtcggatgg gcggtgatca ctgatgaata
     7201 taaggttccg tctaaaaagt tcaaggttct gggaaataca gaccgccaca gtatcaaaaa
     7261 aaatcttata ggggctcttt tatttgacag tggagagaca gcggaagcga ctcgtctcaa
     7321 acggacagct cgtagaaggt atacacgtcg gaagaatcgt atttgttatc tacaggagat
     7381 tttttcaaat gagatggcga aagtagatga tagtttcttt catcgacttg aagagtcttt
     7441 tttggtggaa gaagacaaga agcatgaacg tcatcctatt tttggaaata tagtagatga
     7501 agttgcttat catgagaaat atccaactat ctatcatctg cgaaaaaaat tggtagattc
     7561 tactgataaa gcggatttgc gcttaatcta tttggcctta gcgcatatga ttaagtttcg
     7621 tggtcatttt ttgattgagg gagatttaaa tcctgataat agtgatgtgg acaaactatt
     7681 tatccagttg gtacaaacct acaatcaatt atttgaagaa aaccctatta acgcaagtgg
     7741 agtagatgct aaagcgattc tttctgcacg attgagtaaa tcaagacgat tagaaaatct
     7801 cattgctcag ctccccggtg agaagaaaaa tggcttattt gggaatctca ttgctttgtc
     7861 attgggtttg acccctaatt ttaaatcaaa ttttgatttg gcagaagatg ctaaattaca
     7921 gctttcaaaa gatacttacg atgatgattt agataattta ttggcgcaaa ttggagatca
     7981 atatgctgat ttgtttttgg cagctaagaa tttatcagat gctattttac tttcagatat
     8041 cctaagagta aatactgaaa taactaaggc tcccctatca gcttcaatga ttaaacgcta
     8101 cgatgaacat catcaagact tgactctttt aaaagcttta gttcgacaac aacttccaga
     8161 aaagtataaa gaaatctttt ttgatcaatc aaaaaacgga tatgcaggtt atattgatgg
     8221 gggagctagc caagaagaat tttataaatt tatcaaacca attttagaaa aaatggatgg
     8281 tactgaggaa ttattggtga aactaaatcg tgaagatttg ctgcgcaagc aacggacctt
     8341 tgacaacggc tctattcccc atcaaattca cttgggtgag ctgcatgcta ttttgagaag
     8401 acaagaagac ttttatccat ttttaaaaga caatcgtgag aagattgaaa aaatcttgac
     8461 ttttcgaatc ccttattatg ttggtccatt ggcgcgtggc aatagtcgtt ttgcatggat
     8521 gactcggaag tctgaagaaa caattacccc atggaatttt gaagaagttg tcgataaagg
     8581 tgcttcagct caatcattta ttgaacgcat gacaaacttt gataaaaatc ttccaaatga
     8641 aaaagtacta ccaaaacata gtttgcttta tgagtatttt acggtttata acgaattgac
     8701 aaaggtcaaa tatgttactg aaggaatgcg aaaaccagca tttctttcag gtgaacagaa
     8761 gaaagccatt gttgatttac tcttcaaaac aaatcgaaaa gtaaccgtta agcaattaaa
     8821 agaagattat ttcaaaaaaa tagaatgttt tgatagtgtt gaaatttcag gagttgaaga
     8881 tagatttaat gcttcattag gtacctacca tgatttgcta aaaattatta aagataaaga
     8941 ttttttggat aatgaagaaa atgaagatat cttagaggat attgttttaa cattgacctt
     9001 atttgaagat agggagatga ttgaggaaag acttaaaaca tatgctcacc tctttgatga
     9061 taaggtgatg aaacagctta aacgtcgccg ttatactggt tggggacgtt tgtctcgaaa
     9121 attgattaat ggtattaggg ataagcaatc tggcaaaaca atattagatt ttttgaaatc
     9181 agatggtttt gccaatcgca attttatgca gctgatccat gatgatagtt tgacatttaa
     9241 agaagacatt caaaaagcac aagtgtctgg acaaggcgat agtttacatg aacatattgc
     9301 aaatttagct ggtagccctg ctattaaaaa aggtatttta cagactgtaa aagttgttga
     9361 tgaattggtc aaagtaatgg ggcggcataa gccagaaaat atcgttattg aaatggcacg
     9421 tgaaaatcag acaactcaaa agggccagaa aaattcgcga gagcgtatga aacgaatcga
     9481 agaaggtatc aaagaattag gaagtcagat tcttaaagag catcctgttg aaaatactca
     9541 attgcaaaat gaaaagctct atctctatta tctccaaaat ggaagagaca tgtatgtgga
     9601 ccaagaatta gatattaatc gtttaagtga ttatgatgtc gatgccattg ttccacaaag
     9661 tttccttaaa gacgattcaa tagacaataa ggtcttaacg cgttctgata aaaatcgtgg
     9721 taaatcggat aacgttccaa gtgaagaagt agtcaaaaag atgaaaaact attggagaca
     9781 acttctaaac gccaagttaa tcactcaacg taagtttgat aatttaacga aagctgaacg
     9841 tggaggtttg agtgaacttg ataaagctgg ttttatcaaa cgccaattgg ttgaaactcg
     9901 ccaaatcact aagcatgtgg cacaaatttt ggatagtcgc atgaatacta aatacgatga
     9961 aaatgataaa cttattcgag aggttaaagt gattacctta aaatctaaat tagtttctga
    10021 cttccgaaaa gatttccaat tctataaagt acgtgagatt aacaattacc atcatgccca
    10081 tgatgcgtat ctaaatgccg tcgttggaac tgctttgatt aagaaatatc caaaacttga
    10141 atcggagttt gtctatggtg attataaagt ttatgatgtt cgtaaaatga ttgctaagtc
    10201 tgagcaagaa ataggcaaag caaccgcaaa atatttcttt tactctaata tcatgaactt
    10261 cttcaaaaca gaaattacac ttgcaaatgg agagattcgc aaacgccctc taatcgaaac
    10321 taatggggaa actggagaaa ttgtctggga taaagggcga gattttgcca cagtgcgcaa
    10381 agtattgtcc atgccccaag tcaatattgt caagaaaaca gaagtacaga caggcggatt
    10441 ctccaaggag tcaattttac caaaaagaaa ttcggacaag cttattgctc gtaaaaaaga
    10501 ctgggatcca aaaaaatatg gtggttttga tagtccaacg gtagcttatt cagtcctagt
    10561 ggttgctaag gtggaaaaag ggaaatcgaa gaagttaaaa tccgttaaag agttactagg
    10621 gatcacaatt atggaaagaa gttcctttga aaaaaatccg attgactttt tagaagctaa
    10681 aggatataag gaagttaaaa aagacttaat cattaaacta cctaaatata gtctttttga
    10741 gttagaaaac ggtcgtaaac ggatgctggc tagtgccgga gaattacaaa aaggaaatga
    10801 gctggctctg ccaagcaaat atgtgaattt tttatattta gctagtcatt atgaaaagtt
    10861 gaagggtagt ccagaagata acgaacaaaa acaattgttt gtggagcagc ataagcatta
    10921 tttagatgag attattgagc aaatcagtga attttctaag cgtgttattt tagcagatgc
    10981 caatttagat aaagttctta gtgcatataa caaacataga gacaaaccaa tacgtgaaca
    11041 agcagaaaat attattcatt tatttacgtt gacgaatctt ggagctcccg ctgcttttaa
    11101 atattttgat acaacaattg atcgtaaacg atatacgtct acaaaagaag ttttagatgc
    11161 cactcttatc catcaatcca tcactggtct ttatgaaaca cgcattgatt tgagtcagct
    11221 aggaggtgac gcggccgcgg agcagaaact catctctgaa gaagatctgg aacaaaagtt
    11281 gatttcagaa gaagatctgg aacagaagct catctctgag gaagatctgt aataaggcgc
    11341 gcctccttaa tgggacttgc agcctcggta ccaaattcca gaaaagacac ccgaaagggt
    11401 gttttttcgt tttggtccca cagaatgagc atcatggctc tagtcgacat cggagaagag
    11461 tacggctctt ttaaccgcct caagaaccag ataagtgaaa tctagttcca aactattttg
    11521 tcatttttaa ttttcgtatt agcttacgac gctacaccca gttcccatct attttgtcac
    11581 tcttccctaa ataatcctta aaaactccat ttccacccct cccagttccc aactattttg
    11641 tccgcccaca gcggggcatt tttcttcctg ttatgtttgg gcgctgcatt aatgaatcgg
    11701 ccaacgcgcg gggagaggcg gtttgcgtat tgggcgctct tccgcttcct cgctcactga
    11761 cccgctgcgc tcggtcgttc ggctgcggcg agcggtatca g
//
